# Supplementary material for: Trans-species microRNA loci in the parasitic plant Cuscuta campestris have a U6-like snRNA promoter
Source: bioRxiv preprint, doi:10.1101/2022.07.06.498962, version 2 (2022-08-22)
Supplement: Supplemental Datasets [file 498962_file03.zip › Supplemental_Dataset_5.gb.txt]

LOCUS       pGGZ001-ccm-MIR12463a-N 2948 bp ds-DNA     circular     14-JUN-2022
DEFINITION  .
SOURCE      synthetic DNA construct                                            
  ORGANISM  synthetic DNA construct                                            
FEATURES             Location/Qualifiers
     primer          518..540
                     /label="MJA92"
                     /note="sequence: ccccggaattagatcttggcagg"
     misc_feature    534..556
                     /label="LB T-DNA repeat"
     misc_feature    644..918
                     /label="GenomicDNA"
     misc_feature    667..676
                     /label="scrambledUSE"
     misc_feature    692..701
                     /label="C/T-rich region"
     misc_feature    730..730
                     /label="TSS"
     misc_feature    789..810
                     /label="microRNA"
     misc_feature    854..875
                     /label="microRNA-STAR"
     misc_feature    880..895
                     /label="polyT"
     misc_feature    967..991
                     /label="RB T-DNA repeat"
     rep_origin      complement(1082..1670)
                     /label="ori"
     primer_bind     complement(1162..1181)
                     /label="pBR322ori-F"
     CDS             complement(1841..2629)
                     /label="SmR"
     rep_origin      2920..407
                     /label="pSa ori"
ORIGIN
        1 tttttatccc cggaagcctg tggatagagg gtagttatcc acgtgaaacc gctaatgccc
       61 cgcaaagcct tgattcacgg ggctttccgg cccgctccaa aaactatcca cgtgaaatcg
      121 ctaatcaggg tacgtgaaat cgctaatcgg agtacgtgaa atcgctaata aggtcacgtg
      181 aaatcgctaa tcaaaaaggc acgtgagaac gctaatagcc ctttcagatc aacagcttgc
      241 aaacacccct cgctccggca agtagttaca gcaagtagta tgttcaatta gcttttcaat
      301 tatgaatata tatatcaatt attggtcgcc cttggcttgt ggacaatgcg ctacgcgcac
      361 cggctccgcc cgtggacaac cgcaagcggt tgcccaccgt cgagcgcctt tgcccacaac
      421 ccggcggccg gccgcaacag atcgttttat aaattttttt ttttgaaaaa gaaaaagccc
      481 gaaaggcggc aacctctcgg gcttctggat ttccgatccc cggaattaga tcttggcagg
      541 atatattgtg gtgtaacgtt ctcgaactag gctcggacga agtaagcggc cgcaacctta
      601 attaaacacg gcgcgccaac agcgatcgca ccaggtacca cctACTAATT AATTTTCCCC
      661 TGCCACCCGA TACCCCTAAT TATAACCCTA TTCTTCTTCT TAATCAATAC CTTGCACAAG
      721 CTCTAGATCA CCCAACTTCT TATTGTGTGA TGTGGCCAAG TAGTCGAAAT ACATAAAGAA
      781 ATTAGGTGTT TGCATAAATT CGTAGACTAG AGTATGAGAT TATATATTAT GTCATATATA
      841 ATTTAATTAT TCTAGTTTAT GAATTTATGC AAATACATAT TTTTCTTTTT TTTTTAAAAA
      901 AAATTATATT GTAGGAGAgt attctagacc aagcatgcac agctggcgtt ctcagccaga
      961 tccccttgac aggatatatt ggcgggtaaa ctaagtcgct gtatgtgttt gtttgagatc
     1021 tcatgtgagc aaaaggccag caaaaggcca ggaaccgtaa aaaggccgcg ttgctggcgt
     1081 ttttccatag gctccgcccc cctgacgagc atcacaaaaa tcgacgctca agtcagaggt
     1141 ggcgaaaccc gacaggacta taaagatacc aggcgtttcc ccctggaagc tccctcgtgc
     1201 gctctcctgt tccgaccctg ccgcttaccg gatacctgtc cgcctttctc ccttcgggaa
     1261 gcgtggcgct ttctcatagc tcacgctgta ggtatctcag ttcggtgtag gtcgttcgct
     1321 ccaagctggg ctgtgtgcac gaaccccccg ttcagcccga ccgctgcgcc ttatccggta
     1381 actatcgtct tgagtccaac ccggtaagac acgacttatc gccactggca gcagccactg
     1441 gtaacaggat tagcagagcg aggtatgtag gcggtgctac agagttcttg aagtggtggc
     1501 ctaactacgg ctacactaga agaacagtat ttggtatctg cgctctgctg aagccagtta
     1561 ccttcggaag aagagttggt agctcttgat ccggcaaaca aaccaccgct ggtagcggtg
     1621 gtttttttgt ttgcaagcag cagattacgc gcagaaaaaa aggatctcaa gaagatcctt
     1681 tgatcttttc tacggggtct gacgctcagt ggaacgaaaa ctcacgttaa gggattttgg
     1741 tcatgagatt atcaaaaagg atcttcacct agatcctttt aaattaaaaa tgaagtttta
     1801 aatcaatcta aagtatatat gtgtaacatt ggtctagtga ttatttgccg actaccttgg
     1861 tgatctcgcc tttcacgtag tgaacaaatt cttccaactg atctgcgcgc gaggccaagc
     1921 gatcttcttg tccaagataa gcctgcctag cttcaagtat gacgggctga tactgggccg
     1981 gcaggcgctc cattgcccag tcggcagcga catccttcgg cgcgattttg ccggttactg
     2041 cgctgtacca aatgcgggac aacgtaagca ctacatttcg ctcatcgcca gcccagtcgg
     2101 gcggcgagtt ccatagcgtt aaggtttcat ttagcgcctc aaatagatcc tgttcaggaa
     2161 ccggatcaaa gagttcctcc gccgctggac ctaccaaggc aacgctatgt tctcttgctt
     2221 ttgtcagcaa gatagccaga tcaatgtcga tcgtggctgg ctcgaagata cctgcaagaa
     2281 tgtcattgcg ctgccattct ccaaattgca gttcgcgctt agctggataa cgccacggaa
     2341 tgatgtcgtc gtgcacaaca atggtgactt ctacagcgcg gagaatctcg ctctctccag
     2401 gggaagccga agtttccaaa aggtcgttga tcaaagctcg ccgcgttgtt tcatcaagcc
     2461 ttacggtcac cgtaaccagc aaatcaatat cactgtgtgg cttcaggccg ccatccactg
     2521 cggagccgta caaatgtacg gccagcaacg tcggttcgag atggcgctcg atgacgccaa
     2581 ctacctctga tagttgagtc gatacttcgg cgatcaccgc ttccctcata acaccccttg
     2641 tattactgtt tatgtaagca gacagtttta ttgttcatga tgatatattt ttatcttgtg
     2701 caatgtaaca tcagagattt tgagacacaa cgtggctttg ttgaataaat cgaacttttg
     2761 ctgagttgaa ggatcagatc acgcatcttc ccgacaacgc agaccgttcc gtggcaaagc
     2821 aaaagttcaa aatcaccaac tggtccacct acaacaaagc tctcatcaac cgtggctccc
     2881 tcactttctg gctggatgat ggggcgattc aggcgatccc catccaacag cccgccgtcg
     2941 agcgggct
//
LOCUS       pGGZ001-ccm-MIR12463a   2948 bp ds-DNA     circular     14-JUN-2022
DEFINITION  .
SOURCE      synthetic DNA construct                                            
  ORGANISM  synthetic DNA construct                                            
FEATURES             Location/Qualifiers
     primer          518..540
                     /label="MJA92"
                     /note="sequence: ccccggaattagatcttggcagg"
     misc_feature    534..556
                     /label="LB T-DNA repeat"
     misc_feature    644..918
                     /label="GenomicDNA"
     misc_feature    667..676
                     /label="USE"
     misc_feature    692..701
                     /label="C/T-rich region"
     misc_feature    730..730
                     /label="TSS"
     misc_feature    789..810
                     /label="microRNA"
     misc_feature    854..875
                     /label="microRNA-STAR"
     misc_feature    880..895
                     /label="polyT"
     misc_feature    967..991
                     /label="RB T-DNA repeat"
     rep_origin      complement(1082..1670)
                     /label="ori"
     primer_bind     complement(1162..1181)
                     /label="pBR322ori-F"
     CDS             complement(1841..2629)
                     /label="SmR"
     rep_origin      2920..407
                     /label="pSa ori"
ORIGIN
        1 tttttatccc cggaagcctg tggatagagg gtagttatcc acgtgaaacc gctaatgccc
       61 cgcaaagcct tgattcacgg ggctttccgg cccgctccaa aaactatcca cgtgaaatcg
      121 ctaatcaggg tacgtgaaat cgctaatcgg agtacgtgaa atcgctaata aggtcacgtg
      181 aaatcgctaa tcaaaaaggc acgtgagaac gctaatagcc ctttcagatc aacagcttgc
      241 aaacacccct cgctccggca agtagttaca gcaagtagta tgttcaatta gcttttcaat
      301 tatgaatata tatatcaatt attggtcgcc cttggcttgt ggacaatgcg ctacgcgcac
      361 cggctccgcc cgtggacaac cgcaagcggt tgcccaccgt cgagcgcctt tgcccacaac
      421 ccggcggccg gccgcaacag atcgttttat aaattttttt ttttgaaaaa gaaaaagccc
      481 gaaaggcggc aacctctcgg gcttctggat ttccgatccc cggaattaga tcttggcagg
      541 atatattgtg gtgtaacgtt ctcgaactag gctcggacga agtaagcggc cgcaacctta
      601 attaaacacg gcgcgccaac agcgatcgca ccaggtacca cctACTAATT AATTTTCCCC
      661 TGCCACTCCC ACACCGTAAT TATAACCCTA TTCTTCTTCT TAATCAATAC CTTGCACAAG
      721 CTCTAGATCA CCCAACTTCT TATTGTGTGA TGTGGCCAAG TAGTCGAAAT ACATAAAGAA
      781 ATTAGGTGTT TGCATAAATT CGTAGACTAG AGTATGAGAT TATATATTAT GTCATATATA
      841 ATTTAATTAT TCTAGTTTAT GAATTTATGC AAATACATAT TTTTCTTTTT TTTTTAAAAA
      901 AAATTATATT GTAGGAGAgt attctagacc aagcatgcac agctggcgtt ctcagccaga
      961 tccccttgac aggatatatt ggcgggtaaa ctaagtcgct gtatgtgttt gtttgagatc
     1021 tcatgtgagc aaaaggccag caaaaggcca ggaaccgtaa aaaggccgcg ttgctggcgt
     1081 ttttccatag gctccgcccc cctgacgagc atcacaaaaa tcgacgctca agtcagaggt
     1141 ggcgaaaccc gacaggacta taaagatacc aggcgtttcc ccctggaagc tccctcgtgc
     1201 gctctcctgt tccgaccctg ccgcttaccg gatacctgtc cgcctttctc ccttcgggaa
     1261 gcgtggcgct ttctcatagc tcacgctgta ggtatctcag ttcggtgtag gtcgttcgct
     1321 ccaagctggg ctgtgtgcac gaaccccccg ttcagcccga ccgctgcgcc ttatccggta
     1381 actatcgtct tgagtccaac ccggtaagac acgacttatc gccactggca gcagccactg
     1441 gtaacaggat tagcagagcg aggtatgtag gcggtgctac agagttcttg aagtggtggc
     1501 ctaactacgg ctacactaga agaacagtat ttggtatctg cgctctgctg aagccagtta
     1561 ccttcggaag aagagttggt agctcttgat ccggcaaaca aaccaccgct ggtagcggtg
     1621 gtttttttgt ttgcaagcag cagattacgc gcagaaaaaa aggatctcaa gaagatcctt
     1681 tgatcttttc tacggggtct gacgctcagt ggaacgaaaa ctcacgttaa gggattttgg
     1741 tcatgagatt atcaaaaagg atcttcacct agatcctttt aaattaaaaa tgaagtttta
     1801 aatcaatcta aagtatatat gtgtaacatt ggtctagtga ttatttgccg actaccttgg
     1861 tgatctcgcc tttcacgtag tgaacaaatt cttccaactg atctgcgcgc gaggccaagc
     1921 gatcttcttg tccaagataa gcctgcctag cttcaagtat gacgggctga tactgggccg
     1981 gcaggcgctc cattgcccag tcggcagcga catccttcgg cgcgattttg ccggttactg
     2041 cgctgtacca aatgcgggac aacgtaagca ctacatttcg ctcatcgcca gcccagtcgg
     2101 gcggcgagtt ccatagcgtt aaggtttcat ttagcgcctc aaatagatcc tgttcaggaa
     2161 ccggatcaaa gagttcctcc gccgctggac ctaccaaggc aacgctatgt tctcttgctt
     2221 ttgtcagcaa gatagccaga tcaatgtcga tcgtggctgg ctcgaagata cctgcaagaa
     2281 tgtcattgcg ctgccattct ccaaattgca gttcgcgctt agctggataa cgccacggaa
     2341 tgatgtcgtc gtgcacaaca atggtgactt ctacagcgcg gagaatctcg ctctctccag
     2401 gggaagccga agtttccaaa aggtcgttga tcaaagctcg ccgcgttgtt tcatcaagcc
     2461 ttacggtcac cgtaaccagc aaatcaatat cactgtgtgg cttcaggccg ccatccactg
     2521 cggagccgta caaatgtacg gccagcaacg tcggttcgag atggcgctcg atgacgccaa
     2581 ctacctctga tagttgagtc gatacttcgg cgatcaccgc ttccctcata acaccccttg
     2641 tattactgtt tatgtaagca gacagtttta ttgttcatga tgatatattt ttatcttgtg
     2701 caatgtaaca tcagagattt tgagacacaa cgtggctttg ttgaataaat cgaacttttg
     2761 ctgagttgaa ggatcagatc acgcatcttc ccgacaacgc agaccgttcc gtggcaaagc
     2821 aaaagttcaa aatcaccaac tggtccacct acaacaaagc tctcatcaac cgtggctccc
     2881 tcactttctg gctggatgat ggggcgattc aggcgatccc catccaacag cccgccgtcg
     2941 agcgggct
//
LOCUS       pGGZ001-ccm-MIR12497f   2932 bp ds-DNA     circular     14-JUN-2022
DEFINITION  .
FEATURES             Location/Qualifiers
     rep_origin      300..735
                     /label="pSa ori"
     misc_feature    862..884
                     /label="LB T-DNA repeat"
     misc_feature    972..1230
                     /label="Genomic"
     misc_feature    992..1001
                     /label="USE"
     misc_feature    1017..1029
                     /label="Pyrimidine-rich region"
     misc_feature    1102..1123
                     /label="miRRNA"
     primer          1105..1127
                     /label="MJA113"
                     /note="sequence: ACCATGATTTGCAGACGAGATGT"
     misc_feature    1116..1116
                     /label="SNP->T"
     primer          complement(1147..1169)
                     /label="MJA114"
                     /note="sequence: ACGAGCTGTGTGCAGAGACATCT"
     misc_feature    1167..1188
                     /label="miRNA*"
     misc_feature    1203..1210
                     /label="polyT"
     misc_feature    1279..1303
                     /label="RB T-DNA repeat"
     rep_origin      complement(1394..1982)
                     /label="ori"
     primer_bind     complement(1474..1493)
                     /label="pBR322ori-F"
     CDS             complement(2153..9)
                     /label="SmR"
ORIGIN
        1 ttccctcata acaccccttg tattactgtt tatgtaagca gacagtttta ttgttcatga
       61 tgatatattt ttatcttgtg caatgtaaca tcagagattt tgagacacaa cgtggctttg
      121 ttgaataaat cgaacttttg ctgagttgaa ggatcagatc acgcatcttc ccgacaacgc
      181 agaccgttcc gtggcaaagc aaaagttcaa aatcaccaac tggtccacct acaacaaagc
      241 tctcatcaac cgtggctccc tcactttctg gctggatgat ggggcgattc aggcgatccc
      301 catccaacag cccgccgtcg agcgggcttt tttatccccg gaagcctgtg gatagagggt
      361 agttatccac gtgaaaccgc taatgccccg caaagccttg attcacgggg ctttccggcc
      421 cgctccaaaa actatccacg tgaaatcgct aatcagggta cgtgaaatcg ctaatcggag
      481 tacgtgaaat cgctaataag gtcacgtgaa atcgctaatc aaaaaggcac gtgagaacgc
      541 taatagccct ttcagatcaa cagcttgcaa acacccctcg ctccggcaag tagttacagc
      601 aagtagtatg ttcaattagc ttttcaatta tgaatatata tatcaattat tggtcgccct
      661 tggcttgtgg acaatgcgct acgcgcaccg gctccgcccg tggacaaccg caagcggttg
      721 cccaccgtcg agcgcctttg cccacaaccc ggcggccggc cgcaacagat cgttttataa
      781 attttttttt ttgaaaaaga aaaagcccga aaggcggcaa cctctcgggc ttctggattt
      841 ccgatccccg gaattagatc ttggcaggat atattgtggt gtaacgttct cgaactaggc
      901 tcggacgaag taagcggccg caaccttaat taaacacggc gcgccaacag cgatcgcacc
      961 aggtaccacc tTGTTTATTT CCTCCTTCAA TTCCCTCACC GATTTATATC AAACTATTCT
     1021 TTTTCCTTCA TAAATGGCCG ACAGAAACAA CCGATTGCTG AGCTCAGCCC CACAATGTGT
     1081 ATACTTGGAG TAGACCAAGT TTGTACCATG ATTTGCAGAC GAGATGTATG AGAGACATAT
     1141 ATAAAAAGAT GTCTCTGCAC ACAGCTCGTT TGCAAATCAT GGTACAGCCA TAGTGTGTTC
     1201 AATTTTTTTT GCTAAACATA ATTCACTTTT GTATtctaga ccaagcatgc acagctggcg
     1261 ttctcagcca gatccccttg acaggatata ttggcgggta aactaagtcg ctgtatgtgt
     1321 ttgtttgaga tctcatgtga gcaaaaggcc agcaaaaggc caggaaccgt aaaaaggccg
     1381 cgttgctggc gtttttccat aggctccgcc cccctgacga gcatcacaaa aatcgacgct
     1441 caagtcagag gtggcgaaac ccgacaggac tataaagata ccaggcgttt ccccctggaa
     1501 gctccctcgt gcgctctcct gttccgaccc tgccgcttac cggatacctg tccgcctttc
     1561 tcccttcggg aagcgtggcg ctttctcata gctcacgctg taggtatctc agttcggtgt
     1621 aggtcgttcg ctccaagctg ggctgtgtgc acgaaccccc cgttcagccc gaccgctgcg
     1681 ccttatccgg taactatcgt cttgagtcca acccggtaag acacgactta tcgccactgg
     1741 cagcagccac tggtaacagg attagcagag cgaggtatgt aggcggtgct acagagttct
     1801 tgaagtggtg gcctaactac ggctacacta gaagaacagt atttggtatc tgcgctctgc
     1861 tgaagccagt taccttcgga agaagagttg gtagctcttg atccggcaaa caaaccaccg
     1921 ctggtagcgg tggttttttt gtttgcaagc agcagattac gcgcagaaaa aaaggatctc
     1981 aagaagatcc tttgatcttt tctacggggt ctgacgctca gtggaacgaa aactcacgtt
     2041 aagggatttt ggtcatgaga ttatcaaaaa ggatcttcac ctagatcctt ttaaattaaa
     2101 aatgaagttt taaatcaatc taaagtatat atgtgtaaca ttggtctagt gattatttgc
     2161 cgactacctt ggtgatctcg cctttcacgt agtgaacaaa ttcttccaac tgatctgcgc
     2221 gcgaggccaa gcgatcttct tgtccaagat aagcctgcct agcttcaagt atgacgggct
     2281 gatactgggc cggcaggcgc tccattgccc agtcggcagc gacatccttc ggcgcgattt
     2341 tgccggttac tgcgctgtac caaatgcggg acaacgtaag cactacattt cgctcatcgc
     2401 cagcccagtc gggcggcgag ttccatagcg ttaaggtttc atttagcgcc tcaaatagat
     2461 cctgttcagg aaccggatca aagagttcct ccgccgctgg acctaccaag gcaacgctat
     2521 gttctcttgc ttttgtcagc aagatagcca gatcaatgtc gatcgtggct ggctcgaaga
     2581 tacctgcaag aatgtcattg cgctgccatt ctccaaattg cagttcgcgc ttagctggat
     2641 aacgccacgg aatgatgtcg tcgtgcacaa caatggtgac ttctacagcg cggagaatct
     2701 cgctctctcc aggggaagcc gaagtttcca aaaggtcgtt gatcaaagct cgccgcgttg
     2761 tttcatcaag ccttacggtc accgtaacca gcaaatcaat atcactgtgt ggcttcaggc
     2821 cgccatccac tgcggagccg tacaaatgta cggccagcaa cgtcggttcg agatggcgct
     2881 cgatgacgcc aactacctct gatagttgag tcgatacttc ggcgatcacc gc
//
LOCUS       pGGZ001-ccm-MIR12497f_N 2932 bp ds-DNA     circular     14-JUN-2022
DEFINITION  .
FEATURES             Location/Qualifiers
     rep_origin      252..687
                     /label="pSa ori"
     misc_feature    814..836
                     /label="LB T-DNA repeat"
     misc_feature    924..1182
                     /label="Genomic"
     misc_feature    944..953
                     /label="scrambled USE"
     misc_feature    969..981
                     /label="Pyrimidine-rich region"
     misc_feature    1054..1075
                     /label="miRRNA"
     misc_feature    1068..1068
                     /label="SNP->T"
     primer          complement(1099..1121)
                     /label="MJA114"
                     /note="sequence: ACGAGCTGTGTGCAGAGACATCT"
     misc_feature    1119..1140
                     /label="miRNA*"
     misc_feature    1155..1162
                     /label="polyT"
     misc_feature    1231..1255
                     /label="RB T-DNA repeat"
     rep_origin      complement(1346..1934)
                     /label="ori"
     primer_bind     complement(1426..1445)
                     /label="pBR322ori-F"
     CDS             complement(2105..2893)
                     /label="SmR"
ORIGIN
        1 tattgttcat gatgatatat ttttatcttg tgcaatgtaa catcagagat tttgagacac
       61 aacgtggctt tgttgaataa atcgaacttt tgctgagttg aaggatcaga tcacgcatct
      121 tcccgacaac gcagaccgtt ccgtggcaaa gcaaaagttc aaaatcacca actggtccac
      181 ctacaacaaa gctctcatca accgtggctc cctcactttc tggctggatg atggggcgat
      241 tcaggcgatc cccatccaac agcccgccgt cgagcgggct tttttatccc cggaagcctg
      301 tggatagagg gtagttatcc acgtgaaacc gctaatgccc cgcaaagcct tgattcacgg
      361 ggctttccgg cccgctccaa aaactatcca cgtgaaatcg ctaatcaggg tacgtgaaat
      421 cgctaatcgg agtacgtgaa atcgctaata aggtcacgtg aaatcgctaa tcaaaaaggc
      481 acgtgagaac gctaatagcc ctttcagatc aacagcttgc aaacacccct cgctccggca
      541 agtagttaca gcaagtagta tgttcaatta gcttttcaat tatgaatata tatatcaatt
      601 attggtcgcc cttggcttgt ggacaatgcg ctacgcgcac cggctccgcc cgtggacaac
      661 cgcaagcggt tgcccaccgt cgagcgcctt tgcccacaac ccggcggccg gccgcaacag
      721 atcgttttat aaattttttt ttttgaaaaa gaaaaagccc gaaaggcggc aacctctcgg
      781 gcttctggat ttccgatccc cggaattaga tcttggcagg atatattgtg gtgtaacgtt
      841 ctcgaactag gctcggacga agtaagcggc cgcaacctta attaaacacg gcgcgccaac
      901 agcgatcgca ccaggtacca cctTGTTTAT TTCCTCCTTC AATCCTGCCA CTCATTTATA
      961 TCAAACTATT CTTTTTCCTT CATAAATGGC CGACAGAAAC AACCGATTGC TGAGCTCAGC
     1021 CCCACAATGT GTATACTTGG AGTAGACCAA GTTTGTACCA TGATTTGCAG ACGAGATGTA
     1081 TGAGAGACAT ATATAAAAAG ATGTCTCTGC ACACAGCTCG TTTGCAAATC ATGGTACAGC
     1141 CATAGTGTGT TCAATTTTTT TTGCTAAACA TAATTCACTT TTGTATtcta gaccaagcat
     1201 gcacagctgg cgttctcagc cagatcccct tgacaggata tattggcggg taaactaagt
     1261 cgctgtatgt gtttgtttga gatctcatgt gagcaaaagg ccagcaaaag gccaggaacc
     1321 gtaaaaaggc cgcgttgctg gcgtttttcc ataggctccg cccccctgac gagcatcaca
     1381 aaaatcgacg ctcaagtcag aggtggcgaa acccgacagg actataaaga taccaggcgt
     1441 ttccccctgg aagctccctc gtgcgctctc ctgttccgac cctgccgctt accggatacc
     1501 tgtccgcctt tctcccttcg ggaagcgtgg cgctttctca tagctcacgc tgtaggtatc
     1561 tcagttcggt gtaggtcgtt cgctccaagc tgggctgtgt gcacgaaccc cccgttcagc
     1621 ccgaccgctg cgccttatcc ggtaactatc gtcttgagtc caacccggta agacacgact
     1681 tatcgccact ggcagcagcc actggtaaca ggattagcag agcgaggtat gtaggcggtg
     1741 ctacagagtt cttgaagtgg tggcctaact acggctacac tagaagaaca gtatttggta
     1801 tctgcgctct gctgaagcca gttaccttcg gaagaagagt tggtagctct tgatccggca
     1861 aacaaaccac cgctggtagc ggtggttttt ttgtttgcaa gcagcagatt acgcgcagaa
     1921 aaaaaggatc tcaagaagat cctttgatct tttctacggg gtctgacgct cagtggaacg
     1981 aaaactcacg ttaagggatt ttggtcatga gattatcaaa aaggatcttc acctagatcc
     2041 ttttaaatta aaaatgaagt tttaaatcaa tctaaagtat atatgtgtaa cattggtcta
     2101 gtgattattt gccgactacc ttggtgatct cgcctttcac gtagtgaaca aattcttcca
     2161 actgatctgc gcgcgaggcc aagcgatctt cttgtccaag ataagcctgc ctagcttcaa
     2221 gtatgacggg ctgatactgg gccggcaggc gctccattgc ccagtcggca gcgacatcct
     2281 tcggcgcgat tttgccggtt actgcgctgt accaaatgcg ggacaacgta agcactacat
     2341 ttcgctcatc gccagcccag tcgggcggcg agttccatag cgttaaggtt tcatttagcg
     2401 cctcaaatag atcctgttca ggaaccggat caaagagttc ctccgccgct ggacctacca
     2461 aggcaacgct atgttctctt gcttttgtca gcaagatagc cagatcaatg tcgatcgtgg
     2521 ctggctcgaa gatacctgca agaatgtcat tgcgctgcca ttctccaaat tgcagttcgc
     2581 gcttagctgg ataacgccac ggaatgatgt cgtcgtgcac aacaatggtg acttctacag
     2641 cgcggagaat ctcgctctct ccaggggaag ccgaagtttc caaaaggtcg ttgatcaaag
     2701 ctcgccgcgt tgtttcatca agccttacgg tcaccgtaac cagcaaatca atatcactgt
     2761 gtggcttcag gccgccatcc actgcggagc cgtacaaatg tacggccagc aacgtcggtt
     2821 cgagatggcg ctcgatgacg ccaactacct ctgatagttg agtcgatact tcggcgatca
     2881 ccgcttccct cataacaccc cttgtattac tgtttatgta agcagacagt tt
//
